Addgene plasmid #235623: pCAGEN_NES_V5_eMagAF_C168
Purpose: Encodes ALIBi C-terminal fragment, residues 168-321, fused to eMagAF (enhanced Magnet, acidic, fast), V5, and nuclear export sequence
Depositing lab: Maria Barna. Depositing organization: Stanford University. Publication: A subcellular map of translational machinery composition and regulation at the single-molecule level. Zhang Z, Xu A, Bai Y, Chen Y, Cates K, Kerr C, Bermudez A, Susanto TT, Wysong K, Garcia Marques FJ, Nolan GP, Pitteri S, Barna M. Science. 2025 Mar 7;387(6738):eadn2623. doi: 10.1126/science.adn2623. Epub 2025 Mar 7. PubMed 40048539.
Backbone
  Vector backbone: pCAGEN
  Vector type: Mammalian Expression
Growth in bacteria
  Bacterial resistance: Ampicillin, 100 μg/mL
  Growth temperature: 37°C
  Growth strain: DH5alpha
  Copy number: High Copy
Gene/Insert
  Gene/Insert name: ALIBi C-terminal fragment (alt name: NES-V5-eMagAF-C168)
  Species: Synthetic
  Mutation: residues 168-321
  Tag / fusion protein: NES-V5-eMagAF (N terminal on insert)
  Cloning method: Gibson Cloning
Terms and licenses: Academic/Nonprofit Terms; Industry Terms: Not Available to Industry
How to cite: pCAGEN_NES_V5_eMagAF_C168 was a gift from Maria Barna (Addgene plasmid # 235623 ; http://n2t.net/addgene:235623 ; RRID:Addgene_235623)
