[The description below was written by a language model from this plasmid's Addgene catalogue record and pLannotate feature annotations shown in this document.]
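Description:
pCAGEN_NES_V5_eMagAF_C168 is a 5.8 kb mammalian expression plasmid built on the pCAGEN backbone. It is propagated in E. coli from a high-copy ColE1/pUC-type origin under ampicillin selection (AmpR with its bla promoter). No mammalian selection marker is annotated, so the plasmid appears suited to transient transfection. A small SV40 origin and SV40 poly(A) signal are also present in the backbone, along with residual lac promoter/operator sequences.

Expression is driven by the composite CAG promoter, made up of the CMV immediate-early enhancer, the chicken β-actin promoter and a chimeric β-actin/β-globin intron. Transcripts terminate at a rabbit β-globin polyadenylation signal. The short HBB fragments flagged on either side of the insert most likely reflect β-globin-derived sequence from this cassette rather than any intended coding content.

The synthetic open reading frame encodes, from the N terminus, a nuclear export sequence (not separately annotated), a V5 epitope tag, eMagAF, and the C-terminal fragment (residues 168-321) of ALIBi. eMagAF is the enhanced, acidic, fast Magnet variant, which the annotation matches to the Vivid-derived "negative Magnet" photoreceptor that heterodimerizes with a positive Magnet partner under blue light. The ALIBi fragment is annotated as homologous to E. coli BirA biotin ligase.

This arrangement implies one half of a split, light-inducible biotin ligase. Blue-light Magnet dimerization with a complementary N-terminal fragment construct, which this record does not describe, would presumably reconstitute biotinylation activity. The export signal would bias the protein toward the cytoplasm, and V5 allows its detection. The associated publication concerns subcellular mapping of translational machinery, which is consistent with use in proximity labelling.
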