Features (pLannotate 1.2.2; 20 found; start..end, strand, type, name):
      5..384     +  enhancer       CMV enhancer: human cytomegalovirus immediate early enhancer
    386..640     +  promoter       chicken β-actin promoter: contains a 21-bp deletion relative to the standard chicken β-actin promoter
    641..1657    +  intron         chimeric intron: chimera between introns from chicken β-actin and rabbit β-globin
   1655..1711    +  CDS            HBB (fragment): HBB_LEPEU - Experimental evidence at protein level: Swiss-Prot protein existence level 1. Involved in oxygen transport from the lung to the various peripheral tissues. From Lepus europaeus (European hare).
   1759..1800    +  CDS            V5 tag: epitope tag from simian virus 5
   1813..2262    +  CDS            nMagHigh1: "negative Magnet" variant of an N-terminally truncated Vivid (VVD) blue light photoreceptor from Neurospora crassa (Kawano et al., 2015) rapidly heterodimerizes with pMag or pMagFast2 upon blue light irradiation
   2293..2754    +  CDS            birA (fragment): BIRA_ECOLI - Also known as bioR, dhbB. Experimental evidence at protein level: Swiss-Prot protein existence level 1. Acts both as a biotin--[acetyl-CoA-carboxylase] ligase and a biotin-operon repressor. In the presence of ATP, BirA activates biotin to form the BirA-biotinyl-5'-adenylate (BirA-bio-5'-AMP or holoBirA) complex. HoloBirA can either transfer the biotinyl moiety to the biotin carboxyl carrier protein (BCCP) subunit of acetyl-CoA carboxylase, or bind to the biotin operator site and inhibit transcription of the operon. From Escherichia coli (strain K12).
   2777..2848    +  CDS            HBB (fragment): HBB_PONPY - Experimental evidence at transcript level: Swiss-Prot protein existence level 2. Involved in oxygen transport from the lung to the various peripheral tissues. From Pongo pygmaeus (Bornean orangutan).
   2919..2974    +  polyA_signal   β-globin poly(A) signal: rabbit β-globin polyadenylation signal (Gil and Proudfoot, 1987)
   3359..3375    -  protein_bind   lac operator: The lac repressor binds to the lac operator to inhibit transcription in E. coli. This inhibition can be relieved by adding lactose or isopropyl-β-D-thiogalactopyranoside (IPTG). lac repressor encoded by lacI
   3383..3413    -  promoter       lac promoter: promoter for the E. coli lac operon
   3428..3449    -  protein_bind   CAP binding site: CAP binding activates transcription in the presence of cAMP. E. coli catabolite activator protein
   3462..3501    -  CDS            lacI (fragment): lac repressor; lacI; The lac repressor binds to the lac operator to inhibit transcription in E. coli. This inhibition can be relieved by adding lactose or isopropyl-β-D-thiogalactopyranoside (IPTG).
   3508..3530    +  promoter       SV40 promoter (fragment): SV40 enhancer and early promoter
   3554..3689    +  rep_origin     SV40 ori: SV40 origin of replication
   3709..3843    +  polyA_signal   SV40 poly(A) signal: SV40 polyadenylation signal
   3845..3899    -  CDS            lacI (fragment): lac repressor; lacI; The lac repressor binds to the lac operator to inhibit transcription in E. coli. This inhibition can be relieved by adding lactose or isopropyl-β-D-thiogalactopyranoside (IPTG).
   4082..4670    -  rep_origin     ori: high-copy-number ColE1/pMB1/pBR322/pUC origin of replication
   4841..5701    -  CDS            AmpR: β-lactamase; bla; confers resistance to ampicillin, carbenicillin, and related antibiotics
   5702..5806    -  promoter       AmpR promoter: bla
>Addgene plasmid #235623 | pCAGEN_NES_V5_eMagAF_C168 | addgene full sequence | sequence record 467530 | Addgene NGS Result
GGTCGACATTGATTATTGACTAGTTATTAATAGTAATCAATTACGGGGTCATTAGTTCATAGCCCATATA
TGGAGTTCCGCGTTACATAACTTACGGTAAATGGCCCGCCTGGCTGACCGCCCAACGACCCCCGCCCATT
GACGTCAATAATGACGTATGTTCCCATAGTAACGCCAATAGGGACTTTCCATTGACGTCAATGGGTGGAG
TATTTACGGTAAACTGCCCACTTGGCAGTACATCAAGTGTATCATATGCCAAGTACGCCCCCTATTGACG
TCAATGACGGTAAATGGCCCGCCTGGCATTATGCCCAGTACATGACCTTATGGGACTTTCCTACTTGGCA
GTACATCTACGTATTAGTCATCGCTATTACCATGGTCGAGGTGAGCCCCACGTTCTGCTTCACTCTCCCC
ATCTCCCCCCCCTCCCCACCCCCAATTTTGTATTTATTTATTTTTTAATTATTTTGTGCAGCGATGGGGG
CGGGGGGGGGGGGGGGGGGGCGGGGGGCGGGGCGGGGCGAGGCGGAGAGGTGCGGCGGCAGCCAATCAGA
GCGGCGCGCTCCGAAAGTTTCCTTTTATGGCGAGGCGGCGGCGGCGGCGGCCCTATAAAAAGCGAAGCGC
GCGGCGGGCGGGAGTCGCTGCGCGCTGCCTTCGCCCCGTGCCCCGCTCCGCCGCCGCCTCGCGCCGCCCG
CCCCGGCTCTGACTGACCGCGTTACTCCCACAGGTGAGCGGGCGGGACGGCCCTTCTCCTCCGGGCTGTA
ATTAGCGCTTGGTTTAATGACGGCTTGTTTCTTTTCTGTGGCTGCGTGAAAGCCTTGAGGGGCTCCGGGA
GGGCCCTTTGTGCGGGGGGAGCGGCTCGGGGGGTGCGTGCGTGTGTGTGTGCGTGGGGAGCGCCGCGTGC
GGCTCCGCGCTGCCCGGCGGCTGTGAGCGCTGCGGGCGCGGCGCGGGGCTTTGTGCGCTCCGCAGTGTGC
GCGAGGGGAGCGCGGCCGGGGGCGGTGCCCCGCGGTGCGGGGGGGGCTGCGAGGGGAACAAAGGCTGCGT
GCGGGGTGTGTGCGTGGGGGGGTGAGCAGGGGGTGTGGGCGCGTCGGTCGGGCTGCAACCCCCCCTGCAC
CCCCCTCCCCGAGTTGCTGAGCACGGCCCGGCTTCGGGTGCGGGGCTCCGTACGGGGCGTGGCGCGGGGC
TCGCCGTGCCGGGCGGGGGGTGGCGGCAGGTGGGGGTGCCGGGCGGGGCGGGGCCGCCTCGGGCCGGGGA
GGGCTCGGGGGAGGGGCGCGGCGGCCCCCGGAGCGCCGGCGGCTGTCGAGGCGCGGCGAGCCGCAGCCAT
TGCCTTTTATGGTAATCGTGCGAGAGGGCGCAGGGACTTCCTTTGTCCCAAATCTGTGCGGAGCCGAAAT
CTGGGAGGCGCCGCCGCACCCCCTCTAGCGGGCGCGGGGCGAAGCGGTGCGGCGCCGGCAGGAAGGAAAT
GGGCGGGGAGGGCCTTCGTGCGTCGCCGCGCCGCCGTCCCCTTCTCCCTCTCCAGCCTCGGGGCTGTCCG
CGGGGGGACGGCTGCCTTCGGGGGGGACGGGGCAGGGCGGGGTTCGGCTTCTGGCGTGTGACCGGCGGCT
CTAGAGCCTCTGCTAACCATGTTCATGCCTTCTTCTTTTTCCTACAGCTCCTGGGCAACGTGCTGGTTAT
TGTGCTGTCTCATCATTTTGGCAAAGAATTCCTCGAATGCTGCAGAAGAAGCTGGAGGAGCTGGAACTGG
GCTCTTCCGGTAAGCCTATCCCTAACCCTCTCCTCGGTCTCGATTCTACGGGATCCTCTGGACACACTCT
TTACGCCCCTGGAGGATACGACATTATGGGATATTTGGATCAGATTGCGAACCGCCCAAACCCTCAGGTC
GAACTGGGGCCTGTGGACCTGTCATGTGCCCTGATCCTGTGCGATCTGAAGCAAAAGGACACTCCGATCG
TCTACGCCTCGGAAGCCTTCTTGGAGATGACCGGATACAACAGACATGAGGTGCTCGGCAGGAACTGCAG
ATTCCTGCAGTCCCCCGACGGGATGGTGAAACCAAAGTCGACTCGCAAATATGTGGACTCGAACACGATC
TTCACCATCAAGAAGGCCATCGACCGGAACGCCGAGGTCCAGGTGGAGGTGGTCAACTTTAAGAAGAACG
GCCAGCGGTTCGTGAACTTTCTGACCATCATTCCGGTCCGGGATGAAACCGGAGAGTACAGATACTCCAT
CGGATTCCAGTGCGAAACCGAAGGCAGTGGATCCGGCGGCAGTGGATCCGGCAAGGTGAGGGTTAAATGG
CCTAACGATCTGTATTTGCAGGACCGGAAACTGGCCGGAATACTGGTGGAGCTGACTGGCAAGACTGGCG
ACGCCGCTCAGATAGTCATCGGAGCCGGTATAAATATGGCCATGAGGCGCGTCGAGGAATCCGTGGTGAA
CCAAGGCTGGATCACCTTGCAAGAGGCCGGTATTAACCTGGATAGAAACACCCTGGCCGCTATGCTGATA
CGCGAACTGCGCGCCGCCCTGGAACTGTTCGAGCAGGAGGGACTCGCTCCATATCTGAGTCGCTGGGAAA
AATTGGATAACTTCATAAACCGACCCGTGAAGCTGATCATCGGCGACAAGGAAATTTTCGGAATCTCTCG
CGGCATCGATAAACAGGGGGCATTGCTGCTCGAGCAGGATGGGATTATTAAGCCATGGATGGGCGGGGAA
ATCTCCCTTAGATCTGCAGAGAAGTGATCGAGGATATCGCGGCCGCACTCCTCAGGTGCAGGCTGCCTAT
CAGAAGGTGGTGGCTGGTGTGGCCAATGCCCTGGCTCACAAATACCACTGAGATCTTTTTCCCTCTGCCA
AAAATTATGGGGACATCATGAAGCCCCTTGAGCATCTGACTTCTGGCTAATAAAGGAAATTTATTTTCAT
TGCAATAGTGTGTTGGAATTTTTTGTGTCTCTCACTCGGAAGGACATATGGGAGGGCAAATCATTTAAAA
CATCAGAATGAGTATTTGGTTTAGAGTTTGGCAACATATGCCCATATGCTGGCTGCCATGAACAAAGGTT
GGCTATAAAGAGGTCATCAGTATATGAAACAGCCCCCTGCTGTCCATTCCTTATTCCATAGAAAAGCCTT
GACTTGAGGTTAGATTTTTTTTATATTTTGTTTTGTGTTATTTTTTTCTTTAACATCCCTAAAATTTTCC
TTACATGTTTTACTAGCCAGATTTTTCCTCCTCTCCTGACTACTCCCAGTCATAGCTGTCCCTCTTCTCT
TATGGAGATCCCTCGACCTGCAGCCCAAGCTTGGCGTAATCATGGTCATAGCTGTTTCCTGTGTGAAATT
GTTATCCGCTCACAATTCCACACAACATACGAGCCGGAAGCATAAAGTGTAAAGCCTGGGGTGCCTAATG
AGTGAGCTAACTCACATTAATTGCGTTGCGCTCACTGCCCGCTTTCCAGTCGGGAAACCTGTCGTGCCAG
CGGATCCGCATCTCAATTAGTCAGCAACCATAGTCCCGCCCCTAACTCCGCCCATCCCGCCCCTAACTCC
GCCCAGTTCCGCCCATTCTCCGCCCCATGGCTGACTAATTTTTTTTATTTATGCAGAGGCCGAGGCCGCC
TCGGCCTCTGAGCTATTCCAGAAGTAGTGAGGAGGCTTTTTTGGAGGCCTAGGCTTTTGCAAAAAGCTAA
CTTGTTTATTGCAGCTTATAATGGTTACAAATAAAGCAATAGCATCACAAATTTCACAAATAAAGCATTT
TTTTCACTGCATTCTAGTTGTGGTTTGTCCAAACTCATCAATGTATCTTATCATGTCTGGATCCGCTGCA
TTAATGAATCGGCCAACGCGCGGGGAGAGGCGGTTTGCGTATTGGGCGCTCTTCCGCTTCCTCGCTCACT
GACTCGCTGCGCTCGGTCGTTCGGCTGCGGCGAGCGGTATCAGCTCACTCAAAGGCGGTAATACGGTTAT
CCACAGAATCAGGGGATAACGCAGGAAAGAACATGTGAGCAAAAGGCCAGCAAAAGGCCAGGAACCGTAA
AAAGGCCGCGTTGCTGGCGTTTTTCCATAGGCTCCGCCCCCCTGACGAGCATCACAAAAATCGACGCTCA
AGTCAGAGGTGGCGAAACCCGACAGGACTATAAAGATACCAGGCGTTTCCCCCTGGAAGCTCCCTCGTGC
GCTCTCCTGTTCCGACCCTGCCGCTTACCGGATACCTGTCCGCCTTTCTCCCTTCGGGAAGCGTGGCGCT
TTCTCATAGCTCACGCTGTAGGTATCTCAGTTCGGTGTAGGTCGTTCGCTCCAAGCTGGGCTGTGTGCAC
GAACCCCCCGTTCAGCCCGACCGCTGCGCCTTATCCGGTAACTATCGTCTTGAGTCCAACCCGGTAAGAC
ACGACTTATCGCCACTGGCAGCAGCCACTGGTAACAGGATTAGCAGAGCGAGGTATGTAGGCGGTGCTAC
AGAGTTCTTGAAGTGGTGGCCTAACTACGGCTACACTAGAAGAACAGTATTTGGTATCTGCGCTCTGCTG
AAGCCAGTTACCTTCGGAAAAAGAGTTGGTAGCTCTTGATCCGGCAAACAAACCACCGCTGGTAGCGGTG
GTTTTTTTGTTTGCAAGCAGCAGATTACGCGCAGAAAAAAAGGATCTCAAGAAGATCCTTTGATCTTTTC
TACGGGGTCTGACGCTCAGTGGAACGAAAACTCACGTTAAGGGATTTTGGTCATGAGATTATCAAAAAGG
ATCTTCACCTAGATCCTTTTAAATTAAAAATGAAGTTTTAAATCAATCTAAAGTATATATGAGTAAACTT
GGTCTGACAGTTACCAATGCTTAATCAGTGAGGCACCTATCTCAGCGATCTGTCTATTTCGTTCATCCAT
AGTTGCCTGACTCCCCGTCGTGTAGATAACTACGATACGGGAGGGCTTACCATCTGGCCCCAGTGCTGCA
ATGATACCGCGAGACCCACGCTCACCGGCTCCAGATTTATCAGCAATAAACCAGCCAGCCGGAAGGGCCG
AGCGCAGAAGTGGTCCTGCAACTTTATCCGCCTCCATCCAGTCTATTAATTGTTGCCGGGAAGCTAGAGT
AAGTAGTTCGCCAGTTAATAGTTTGCGCAACGTTGTTGCCATTGCTACAGGCATCGTGGTGTCACGCTCG
TCGTTTGGTATGGCTTCATTCAGCTCCGGTTCCCAACGATCAAGGCGAGTTACATGATCCCCCATGTTGT
GCAAAAAAGCGGTTAGCTCCTTCGGTCCTCCGATCGTTGTCAGAAGTAAGTTGGCCGCAGTGTTATCACT
CATGGTTATGGCAGCACTGCATAATTCTCTTACTGTCATGCCATCCGTAAGATGCTTTTCTGTGACTGGT
GAGTACTCAACCAAGTCATTCTGAGAATAGTGTATGCGGCGACCGAGTTGCTCTTGCCCGGCGTCAATAC
GGGATAATACCGCGCCACATAGCAGAACTTTAAAAGTGCTCATCATTGGAAAACGTTCTTCGGGGCGAAA
ACTCTCAAGGATCTTACCGCTGTTGAGATCCAGTTCGATGTAACCCACTCGTGCACCCAACTGATCTTCA
GCATCTTTTACTTTCACCAGCGTTTCTGGGTGAGCAAAAACAGGAAGGCAAAATGCCGCAAAAAAGGGAA
TAAGGGCGACACGGAAATGTTGAATACTCATACTCTTCCTTTTTCAATATTATTGAAGCATTTATCAGGG
TTATTGTCTCATGAGCGGATACATATTTGAATGTATTTAGAAAAATAAACAAATAGGGGTTCCGCGCACA
TTTCCCCGAAAAGTGCCACCTG
